Addgene plasmid #27518: pBS ZfHoxa9a
Depositing lab: Victoria Prince. Depositing organization: University of Chicago. Publication: Zebrafish hox genes: genomic organization and modified colinear expression patterns in the trunk. Prince VE, Joly L, Ekker M, Ho RK. Development. 1998 Feb . 125(3):407-20. PubMed 9425136.
Backbone
  Vector backbone: pBluescript
  Backbone size w/o insert (bp): 3000
  Vector type: Cloning vector
Growth in bacteria
  Bacterial resistance: Ampicillin, 100 μg/mL
  Growth temperature: 37°C
  Growth strain: DH5alpha
  Copy number: High Copy
Gene/Insert
  Gene/Insert name: Hoxa9a (alt name: 3' end clone)
  Species: D. rerio (zebrafish)
  Entrez Gene: hoxa9a (a.k.a. fd07f09, hoxx, hoxx9, wu:fd07f09, z-10, zgc:110505)
  Cloning method: Restriction Enzyme
  Sequencing primers: 5′ T7; 3′ T3
Terms and licenses: Academic/Nonprofit Terms; Industry Terms: Not Available to Industry
Depositor comments: Addgene's quality control sequence has some mismatches with NCBI sequence for this gene; the mismatches should not affect plasmid function.
How to cite: pBS ZfHoxa9a was a gift from Victoria Prince (Addgene plasmid # 27518 ; http://n2t.net/addgene:27518 ; RRID:Addgene_27518)
