[The description below was written by a language model from this plasmid's Addgene catalogue record.]
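Description:
pBS ZfHoxa9a is a bacterial cloning plasmid built on the pBluescript backbone (about 3 kb without insert) that carries a fragment of the zebrafish (Danio rerio) hoxa9a gene. It is maintained in E. coli as a high-copy plasmid under ampicillin selection. The record lists no feature table, so the backbone elements can only be described in general terms: pBluescript-type phagemids normally have a high-copy ColE1-type origin, an ampicillin resistance gene, an f1 origin and a polylinker flanked by T7 and T3 phage promoters. This is consistent with the T7 and T3 sequencing primers recorded for this clone.

The insert is described as a "3' end clone" of hoxa9a, which suggests it is a partial clone covering the 3' portion of the gene or transcript rather than a full-length coding sequence. The record does not state the insert size, the exact boundaries or the restriction sites used, noting only that it was cloned by restriction enzyme methods. There is no eukaryotic promoter, tag or reporter recorded, so this is not an expression construct. The T7 primer is listed as the 5' primer and T3 as the 3' primer, but which promoter yields antisense transcript is not explicitly given.

The plasmid comes from work on the genomic organization of zebrafish hox genes and their colinear expression patterns in the trunk. A clone of this kind in pBluescript is typically used as a template for in vitro transcription of riboprobes for in situ hybridization, although the record does not state this purpose directly. The depositor notes that the quality-control sequence shows some mismatches with the NCBI reference for this gene, which are not expected to affect plasmid function.
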