>Addgene plasmid #27518 | pBS ZfHoxa9a | addgene partial sequence | sequence record 33936 | 27518 with T7
GGCCGCCATGGCCGCGGGATGCGATACGAAGTCGCCCGTCTACTGAACCTCACGGAGAGACAGGTCAAAA
TTTGGTTCCAAAACCGCAGGATGAAGATGAAAAAGTTCAACAAAAATGAAACGAAGGAAGACTAAGACTA
AAGCACTTCATGTAGGTGAGGATGAGAGATGATCCATCCTGTTACTGAATTTATTTTGTTGTGGGATTTT
ACGTTAGATTTTGTGTCCTTTTTTAAGTAGCCTAAATTATAAATGTCTTAAAGCATGCTGGGATCAAGTT
GTTTCATAAGTAAATTTGACTGTTTGTTTGTCGTAATTGGTTTCATGTTAAGGCACAACTTCCTTTAGTT
TGTTTTTCGACGCAGGTTTGAATATTAAAAAAAAACGGTATTATTCAGGTTAGATTTTTTAAGGAATGAA
TGAACGTTGAATCCAACTGTGCTATCCCCTTCGGTTTTAGATTAGTATATTGTATATCAGCGTTGCATAC
TTCAGACGCTAATTAGCTAATAATGTAGCTTTAGACCGAGGATTTTAAGTTCATGCATTTCTGCAAAGAT
TTACAAAATGTGGCCTAAGAACTGGCTTTTGTAATGTCATTACCACTACCTATAGTCACTTCACTGCCTT
TTTTTATTCGAACAAATTTTTCATGCCATATCAACAGATATGATATTGGATGAAGTTTACGAACTTCAGG
GAACAAGTGAAACATGAACAGTAGATACAAAAGTATTGTAGGCAACTATACAAATACCTCATGGTCTGTT
GACCTTCATTGCGTTTTTTTTATTTGTTTTTATTTGTTTACATTTCTTAGATGTATTCTGTGATTTTATT
TATTGAATAATAAAAGCATTTCATATCTCCAAATATGTCTGCC
